>Addgene plasmid #74226 | pCIRCNpu | depositor full sequence | sequence record 139434 | pCIRCNpu sequence 3817 bps
TAATACGACTCACTATAGGGGAATTGTGAGCGGATAACAATTCCCCGAATTCGCGGCCGCTTCTAGAGAA
TAATTTTGTTTAACTTTAAGAAGGAGATACTAGATGATCAAAATAGCCACACGTAAATATTTAGGCAAAC
AAAATGTCTATGACATTGGAGTTGAGCGCGACCATAATTTTGCACTCAAAAATGGCTTCATAGCTTCCAA
CAGAGACCCAATACGCAAACCGCCTCTCCCCGCGCGTTGGCCGATTCATTAATGCAGCTGGCACGACAGG
TTTCCCGACTGGAAAGCGGGCAGTGAGCGCAACGCAATTAATGTGAGTTAGCTCACTCATTAGGCACCCC
AGGCTTTACACTTTATGCTTCCGGCTCGTATGTTGTGTGGAATTGTGAGCGGATAACAATTTCACACATA
CTAGAGAAAGAGGAGAAATACTAGATGGCTTCCTCCGAAGACGTTATCAAAGAGTTCATGCGTTTCAAAG
TTCGTATGGAAGGTTCCGTTAACGGTCACGAGTTCGAAATCGAAGGTGAAGGTGAAGGTCGTCCGTACGA
AGGTACCCAGACCGCTAAACTGAAAGTTACCAAAGGTGGTCCGCTGCCGTTCGCTTGGGACATCCTGTCC
CCGCAGTTCCAGTACGGTTCCAAAGCTTACGTTAAACACCCGGCTGACATCCCGGACTACCTGAAACTGT
CCTTCCCGGAAGGTTTCAAATGGGAACGTGTTATGAACTTCGAAGACGGTGGTGTTGTTACCGTTACCCA
GGACTCCTCCCTGCAAGACGGTGAGTTCATCTACAAAGTTAAACTGCGTGGTACCAACTTCCCGTCCGAC
GGTCCGGTTATGCAGAAAAAAACCATGGGTTGGGAAGCTTCCACCGAACGTATGTACCCGGAAGACGGTG
CTCTGAAAGGTGAAATCAAAATGCGTCTGAAACTGAAAGACGGTGGTCACTACGACGCTGAAGTTAAAAC
CACCTACATGGCTAAAAAACCGGTTCAGCTGCCGGGTGCTTACAAAACCGACATCAAACTGGACATCACC
TCCCACAACGAAGACTACACCATCGTTGAACAGTACGAACGTGCTGAAGGTCGTCACTCCACCGGTGCTT
AATAACGCTGATAGTGCTAGTGTAGATCGCTACTAGAGCCAGGCATCAAATAAAACGAAAGGCTCAGTCG
AAAGACTGGGCCTTTCGTTTTATCTGTTGTTTGTCGGTGAACGCTCTCTACTAGAGTCACACTGGCTCAC
CTTCGGGTGGGCCTTTCTGCGTTTATAGGTCTCATGCTTAAGCTATGAAACGGAAATATTGACAGTAGAA
TATGGATTATTACCGATTGGTAAAATTGTAGAAAAGCGCATCGAATGTACTGTTTATAGCGTTGATAATA
ATGGAAATATTTATACACAACCTGTAGCACAATGGCACGATCGCGGAGAACAAGAGGTGTTTGAGTATTG
TTTGGAAGATGGTTCATTGATTCGGGCAACAAAAGACCATAAGTTTATGACTGTTGATGGTCAAATGTTG
CCAATTGATGAAATATTTGAACGTGAATTGGATTTGATGCGGGTTGATAATTTGCCGAATTAATAAATCG
GTGAAATGCACGACTGATAGTACTAGTAGCGGCCGCTGCAGTCCGGCAAAAAAGGGCAAGGTGTCACCAC
CCTGCCCTTTTTCTTTAAAACCGAAAAGATTACTTCGCGTTATGCAGGCTTCCTCGCTCACTGACTCGCT
GCGCTCGGTCGTTCGGCTGCGGCGAGCGGTATCAGCTCACTCAAAGGCGGTAATACGGTTATCCACAGAA
TCAGGGGATAACGCAGGAAAGAACATGTGAGCAAAAGGCCAGCAAAAGGCCAGGAACCGTAAAAAGGCCG
CGTTGCTGGCGTTTTTCCACAGGCTCCGCCCCCCTGACGAGCATCACAAAAATCGACGCTCAAGTCAGAG
GTGGCGAAACCCGACAGGACTATAAAGATACCAGGCGTTTCCCCCTGGAAGCTCCCTCGTGCGCTCTCCT
GTTCCGACCCTGCCGCTTACCGGATACCTGTCCGCCTTTCTCCCTTCGGGAAGCGTGGCGCTTTCTCATA
GCTCACGCTGTAGGTATCTCAGTTCGGTGTAGGTCGTTCGCTCCAAGCTGGGCTGTGTGCACGAACCCCC
CGTTCAGCCCGACCGCTGCGCCTTATCCGGTAACTATCGTCTTGAGTCCAACCCGGTAAGACACGACTTA
TCGCCACTGGCAGCAGCCACTGGTAACAGGATTAGCAGAGCGAGGTATGTAGGCGGTGCTACAGAGTTCT
TGAAGTGGTGGCCTAACTACGGCTACACTAGAAGAACAGTATTTGGTATCTGCGCTCTGCTGAAGCCAGT
TACCTTCGGAAAAAGAGTTGGTAGCTCTTGATCCGGCAAACAAACCACCGCTGGTAGCGGTGGTTTTTTT
GTTTGCAAGCAGCAGATTACGCGCAGAAAAAAAGGATCTCAAGAAGATCCTTTGATCTTTTCTACGGGGT
CTGACGCTCAGTGGAACGAAAACTCACGTTAAGGGATTTTGGTCATGAGATTATCAAAAAGGATCTTCAC
CTAGATCCTTTTAAATTAAAAATGAAGTTTTAAATCAATCTAAAGTATATATGAGTAAACTTGGTCTGAC
AGCTCGAGTCCCGTCAAGTCAGCGTAATGCTCTGCCAGTGTTACAACCAATTAACCAATTCTGATTAGAA
AAACTCATCGAGCATCAAATGAAACTGCAATTTATTCATATCAGGATTATCAATACCATATTTTTGAAAA
AGCCGTTTCTGTAATGAAGGAGAAAACTCACCGAGGCAGTTCCATAGGATGGCAAGATCCTGGTATCGGT
CTGCGATTCCGACTCGTCCAACATCAATACAACCTATTAATTTCCCCTCGTCAAAAATAAGGTTATCAAG
TGAGAAATCACCATGAGTGACGACTGAATCCGGTGAGAATGGCAAAAGCTTATGCATTTCTTTCCAGACT
TGTTCAACAGGCCAGCCATTACGCTCGTCATCAAAATCACTCGCATCAACCAAACCGTTATTCATTCGTG
ATTGCGCCTGAGCGAGACGAAATACGCGATCGCTGTTAAAAGGACAATTACAAACAGGAATCGAATGCAA
CCGGCGCAGGAACACTGCCAGCGCATCAACAATATTTTCACCTGAATCAGGATATTCTTCTAATACCTGG
AATGCTGTTTTCCCGGGGATCGCAGTGGTGAGTAACCATGCATCATCAGGAGTACGGATAAAATGCTTGA
TGGTCGGAAGAGGCATAAATTCCGTCAGCCAGTTTAGTCTGACCATCTCATCTGTAACATCATTGGCAAC
GCTACCTTTGCCATGTTTCAGAAACAACTCTGGCGCATCGGGCTTCCCATACAATCGATAGATTGTCGCA
CCTGATTGCCCGACATTATCGCGAGCCCATTTATACCCATATAAATCAGCATCCATGTTGGAATTTAATC
GCGGCCTGGAGCAAGACGTTTCCCGTTGAATATGGCTCATAACACCCCTTGTATTACTGTTTATGTAAGC
AGACAGTTTTATTGTTCATGATGATATATTTTTATCTTGTGCAATGTAACATCAGAGATTTTGAGACACA
ACGTGGCTTTGTTGAATAAATCGAACTTTTGCTGAGTTGAAGGATCAGCTCGAGTGCCACCTGACGTCTA
AGAAACCATTATTATCATGACATTAACCTATAAAAATAGGCGTATCACGAGGCAGAATTTCAGATAAAAA
AAATCCTTAGCTTTCGCTAAGGATGATTTCTGGAATT
Features (pLannotate 1.2.2; 17 found; start..end, strand, type, name):
      1..19      +  promoter       T7 promoter: promoter for bacteriophage T7 RNA polymerase
     20..44      +  protein_bind   lac operator: The lac repressor binds to the lac operator to inhibit transcription in E. coli. This inhibition can be relieved by adding lactose or isopropyl-β-D-thiogalactopyranoside (IPTG). lac repressor encoded by lacI
     47..68      +  misc_feature   BioBrick prefix: BioBrick prefix for parts that do not start with "ATG"
     75..97      +  RBS            RBS: efficient ribosome binding site from bacteriophage T7 gene 10 (Olins and Rangwala, 1989)
    217..306     +  CDS            lacI (fragment): lac repressor; lacI; The lac repressor binds to the lac operator to inhibit transcription in E. coli. This inhibition can be relieved by adding lactose or isopropyl-β-D-thiogalactopyranoside (IPTG).
    319..340     +  protein_bind   CAP binding site: CAP binding activates transcription in the presence of cAMP. E. coli catabolite activator protein
    355..385     +  promoter       lac promoter: promoter for the E. coli lac operon
    393..409     +  protein_bind   lac operator: The lac repressor binds to the lac operator to inhibit transcription in E. coli. This inhibition can be relieved by adding lactose or isopropyl-β-D-thiogalactopyranoside (IPTG). lac repressor encoded by lacI
    445..1119    +  CDS            mRFP1: mRFP1 is a basic (constitutively fluorescent) red fluorescent protein published in 2002, derived from Discosoma sp.. It is reported to be a somewhat slowly-maturing monomer with low acid sensitivity.
   1167..1238    +  terminator     rrnB T1 terminator: transcription terminator T1 from the E. coli rrnB gene
   1254..1281    +  terminator     T7Te terminator: phage T7 early transcription terminator
   1295..1594    +  CDS            dnaE-N (fragment): DPO3A_SYNY3 - Experimental evidence at protein level: Swiss-Prot protein existence level 1. DNA polymerase III is a complex, multichain enzyme responsible for most of the replicative synthesis in bacteria. This DNA polymerase also exhibits 3' to 5' exonuclease activity. The alpha chain is the DNA polymerase (By similarity). From Synechocystis sp. (strain PCC 6803 / Kazusa).
   1631..1651    +  misc_feature   BioBrick suffix: universal suffix for all parts
   1652..1709    +  terminator     his operon terminator: This putative transcriptin terminator from the E. coli his operon has a 2-bp deletion introduced during synthesis. Its efficiency has not been determined.
   1904..2492    -  rep_origin     ori: high-copy-number ColE1/pMB1/pBR322/pUC origin of replication
   2725..3540    -  CDS            KanR: aminoglycoside phosphotransferase; aph(3')-Ia; confers resistance to kanamycin in bacteria or G418 (Geneticin®) in eukaryotes
   3767..3810    -  terminator     bacterial terminator: putative bacterial transcription terminator
