[The description below was written by a language model from this plasmid's Addgene catalogue record and pLannotate feature annotations shown in this document.]
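Description:
pCIRCNpu is an empty bacterial expression backbone for SICLOPPS-mediated (split-intein circular ligation of peptides and proteins) backbone circularization of proteins using the Nostoc punctiforme DnaE split intein. It was built by inserting a BioBrick part into the cloning site of the synthetic-biology vector pSB1K30. The plasmid is propagated in E. coli at high copy from a ColE1/pUC-type origin and is selected with kanamycin through the aph(3')-Ia KanR gene. Flanking terminators, including a his operon terminator, insulate the cloning region.

Expression is driven by a T7 promoter with an adjacent lac operator (T7-lac), so it needs T7 RNA polymerase and is inducible with IPTG. A BioBrick prefix and the T7 gene 10 ribosome binding site follow. According to the catalogue entry, the C-terminal intein fragment lies upstream and the N-terminal fragment downstream of the insertion site. This is the permuted order that lets a protein cloned between them be spliced head-to-tail into a cyclic product. The automated annotation picks up only the N-intein, labelling it as a fragment of the homologous Synechocystis dnaE-N, and leaves the C-intein unannotated; it presumably lies in the unlabelled stretch after the RBS.

Between the two intein halves sits a self-contained mRFP1 cassette with its own lac promoter, CAP site, operator and rrnB T1/T7Te terminators. It appears to be a placeholder that is replaced when a gene of interest is inserted by restriction cloning, which would allow red/white colony screening, although the record does not state this. The associated publication used this approach to circularize Bacillus subtilis family 11 xylanase, which improved its thermostability and resistance to aggregation.
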