Addgene plasmid #74226: pCIRCNpu
Purpose: (Empty Backbone) Vector for SICLOPPS-mediated protein circularization using the Nostoc punctiforme DnaE intein.
Depositing lab: Barbara Di Ventura & Roland Eils. Depositing organization: Deutsches Krebsforschungszentrum (DKFZ). Publication: Backbone circularization of Bacillus subtilis family 11 xylanase increases its thermostability and its resistance against aggregation. Waldhauer MC, Schmitz SN, Ahlmann-Eltze C, Gleixner JG, Schmelas CC, Huhn AG, Bunne C, Buscher M, Horn M, Klughammer N, Kreft J, Schafer E, Bayer PA, Kramer SG, Neugebauer J, Wehler P, Mayer MP, Eils R, Di Ventura B. Mol Biosyst. 2015 Nov 10;11(12):3231-43. doi: 10.1039/c5mb00341e. PubMed 26434634.
Backbone
  Vector backbone: pSB1K30
  Backbone size (bp): 2255
  Modifications to backbone: Insertion of BBa_K1362000 into BioBrick cloning site
  Vector type: Bacterial Expression, Synthetic Biology
  Promoter: T7-lac
  Tag / fusion protein: Npu DnaE C-intein (N terminal on backbone); Npu DnaE N-intein (C terminal on backbone)
Growth in bacteria
  Bacterial resistance: Kanamycin, 50 μg/mL
  Growth temperature: 37°C
  Growth strain: DH5alpha
  Copy number: High Copy
Gene/Insert
  Cloning method: Restriction Enzyme
  Sequencing primers: 5′ VF2; 3′ VR
Resource information
  A portion of this plasmid was derived from a plasmid made by: H. D. Mootz, University of Münster
Terms and licenses: Academic/Nonprofit Terms; Industry Terms: Not Available to Industry
How to cite: pCIRCNpu was a gift from Barbara Di Ventura & Roland Eils (Addgene plasmid # 74226 ; http://n2t.net/addgene:74226 ; RRID:Addgene_74226)
