>Addgene plasmid #74226 | pCIRCNpu | addgene partial sequence | sequence record 142180 | MoCloR 5'-gccacctgacgtctaagaaacc-3'
ATTAACCTATAAAAATAGGCGTATCACGAGGCAGAATTTCAGATAAAAAAAATCCTTAGCTTTCGCTAAG
GATGATTTCTGGAATTTAATACGACTCACTATAGGGGAATTGTGAGCGGATAACAATTCCCCGAATTCGC
GGCCGCTTCTAGAGAATAATTTTGTTTAACTTTAAGAAGGAGATACTAGATGATCAAAATAGCCACACGT
AAATATTTAGGCAAACAAAATGTCTATGACATTGGAGTTGAGCGCGACCATAATTTTGCACTCAAAAATG
GCTTCATAGCTTCCAACAGAGACCCAATACGCAAACCGCCTCTCCCCGCGCGTTGGCCGATTCATTAATG
CAGCTGGCACGACAGGTTTCCCGACTGGAAAGCGGGCAGTGAGCGCAACGCAATTAATGTGAGTTAGCTC
ACTCATTAGGCACCCCAGGCTTTACACTTTATGCTTCCGGCTCGTATGTTGTGTGGAATTGTGAGCGGAT
AACAATTTCACACATACTAGAGAAAGAGGAGAAATACTAGATGGCTTCCTCCGAAGACGTTATCAAAGAG
TTCATGCGTTTCAAAGTTCGTATGGAAGGTTCCGTTAACGGTCACGAGTTCGAAATCGAAGGTGAAGGTG
AAGGTCGTCCGTACGAAGGTACCCAGACCGCTAAACTGAAAGTTACCAAAGGTGGTCCGCTGCCGTTCGC
TTGGGACATCCTGTCCCCGCAGTTCCAGTACGGTTCCAAAGCTTACGTTAAACACCCGGCTGACATCCCG
GACTACCTGAAACTGTCCTTCCCGGAAGGTTTCAAATGGGAACGTGTTATGAACTTCGAAGACGGTGGTG
TTGTTACCGTTACCCAGGACTCCTCCCTGCAAGACGGTGAGTTCATCTACAAAGTTAAACTGCGTGGTAC
CAACTTCCCGTCCGATGGTCCGGTTATGCAGAAAAAAACCATGGGTTGGGAAGCTTCCACCGAACGTATG
TACCCGGAAGACGGTGCTCTGAAAGGTGAAATCAAAATGCGTCTGAAACTGAAAGACGGTGGTCACTACG
ACGCTGAAGTTAAA
