>Addgene plasmid #74226 | pCIRCNpu | addgene partial sequence | sequence record 142181 | ColEterm 5'-agctgataccgctcgccgcagccgaacg-3'
ACGCAGCGAGTCAGTGAGCGAGGAAGCCTGCATAACGCGAAGTAATCTTTTCGGTTTTAAAGAAAAAGGG
CAGGGTGGTGACACCTTGCCCTTTTTTGCCGGACTGCAGCGGCCGCTACTAGTACTATCAGTCGTGCATT
TCACCGATTTATTAATTCGGCAAATTATCAACCCGCATCAAATCCAATTCACGTTCAAATATTTCATCAA
TTGGCAACATTTGACCATCAACAGTCATAAACTTATGGTCTTTTGTTGCCCGAATCAATGAACCATCTTC
CAAACAATACTCAAACACCTCTTGTTCTCCGCGATCGTGCCATTGTGCTACAGGTTGTGTATAAATATTT
CCATTATTATCAACGCTATAAACAGTACATTCGATGCGCTTTTCTACAATTTTACCAATCGGTAATAATC
CATATTCTACTGTCAATATTTCCGTTTCATAGCTTAAGCATGAGACCTATAAACGCAGAAAGGCCCACCC
GAAGGTGAGCCAGTGTGACTCTAGTAGAGAGCGTTCACCGACAAACAACAGATAAAACGAAAGGCCCAGT
CTTTCGACTGAGCCTTTCGTTTTATTTGATGCCTGGCTCTAGTAGCGATCTACACTAGCACTATCAGCGT
TATTAAGCACCGGTGGAGTGACGACCTTCAGCACGTTCGTACTGTTCAACGATGGTGTAGTCTTCGTTGT
GGGAGGTGATGTCCAGTTTGATGTCGGTTTTGTAAGCACCCGGCAGCTGAACCGGTTTTTTAGCCATGTA
GGTGGTTTTAACTTCAGCGTCGTAGTGACCACCGTCTTTCAGTTTCAGACGCATTTTGATTTCACCTTTC
AGAGCACCGTCTTCCGGGTACATACGTTCGGTGGAAGCTTCCCA
